>Addgene plasmid #165868 | pEGFP-NT-Tagging | addgene full sequence | sequence record 335648 | Addgene NGS Result
AGCGGAGGTAGCGGCGGCAGCGCTGTCATGAGACGAATTCTGACACGGTTATCCACAGAATCAGGGGATA
ACGCAGGAAAGAACATGTGAGCAAAAGGCCAGCAAAAGGCCAGGAACCGTAAAAAGGCCGCGTTGCTGGC
GTTTTTCCATAGGCTCCGCCCCCCTGACGAGCATCACAAAAATCGACGCTCAAGTCAGAGGTGGCGAAAC
CCGACAGGACTATAAAGATACCAGGCGTTTCCCCCTGGAAGCTCCCTCGTGCGCTCTCCTGTTCCGACCC
TGCCGCTTACCGGATACCTGTCCGCCTTTCTCCCTTCGGGAAGCGTGGCGCTTTCTCATAGCTCACGCTG
TAGGTATCTCAGTTCGGTGTAGGTCGTTCGCTCCAAGCTGGGCTGTGTGCACGAACCCCCCGTTCAGCCC
GACCGCTGCGCCTTATCCGGTAACTATCGTCTTGAGTCCAACCCGGTAAGACACGACTTATCGCCACTGG
CAGCAGCCACTGGTAACAGGATTAGCAGAGCGAGGTATGTAGGCGGTGCTACAGAGTTCTTGAAGTGGTG
GCCTAACTACGGCTACACTAGAAGAACAGTATTTGGTATCTGCGCTCTGCTGAAGCCAGTTACCTTCGGA
AAAAGAGTTGGTAGCTCTTGATCCGGCAAACAAACCACCGCTGGTAGCGGTGGTTTTTTTGTTTGCAAGC
AGCAGATTACGCGCAGAAAAAAAGGATCTCAAGAAGATCCTTTGATCTTTTCTACGGGGTCTGACGCTCA
GTGGAACGAAAACTCACGTTAAGGGATTTTGGTCATGAGATTATCAAAAAGGATCTTCACCTAGATCCTT
TTGTGATGATCGGCACGTAAGAGGTTCCAACTTTCACCATAATGAAATAAGATCACTACCGGGCGTATTT
TTTGAGTTATCGAGATTTTCAGGAGCTAAGGAAGCTAAAATGAGCCATATTCAACGGGAAACGTCTTGCT
CAAGGCCGCGATTAAATTCCAACATGGATGCTGATTTATATGGGTATAAATGGGCTCGCGATAATGTCGG
GCAATCAGGTGCGACAATCTACCGATTGTATGGGAAGCCCGATGCGCCAGAGTTGTTTCTGAAACATGGC
AAAGGTAGCGTTGCCAATGATGTTACAGATGAGATGGTCAGACTAAACTGGCTGACGGAATTTATGCCTC
TTCCGACCATCAAGCATTTTATCCGTACTCCTGATGATGCATGGTTACTCACCACTGCGATCCCAGGGAA
AACAGCATTCCAGGTATTAGAAGAATATCCTGATTCAGGTGAAAATATTGTTGATGCGCTGGCAGTGTTC
CTGCGCCGGTTGCATTCGATTCCTGTTTGTAATTGTCCTTTTAACAGCGATCGCGTATTTCGACTCGCTC
AGGCGCAATCACGAATGAATAACGGTTTGGTTGATGCGAGTGATTTTGATGACGAGCGTAATGGCTGGCC
TGTTGAACAAGTCTGGAAAGAAATGCATAAACTTTTGCCATTCTCACCGGATTCAGTCGTCACTCATGGT
GATTTCTCACTTGATAACCTTATTTTTGACGAGGGGAAATTAATAGGTTGTATTGATGTTGGACGAGTCG
GAATCGCAGACCGATACCAGGATCTTGCCATCCTATGGAACTGCCTCGGTGAGTTTTCTCCTTCATTACA
GAAACGGCTTTTTCAAAAATATGGTATTGATAATCCTGATATGAATAAATTGCAGTTTCATTTGATGCTC
GATGAGTTTTTCTGATTTTTTTTAAGGCAGTTATTGGTGCCCTTAAACGCCTGGTTGCTACGCCTGAATA
AGTGATAATAAGCGGATGAATGGCAGAAATTCGATGATAAGCTGTCAAACATGATGT
[125 nt withheld, positions 1878-2002]
C
[91 nt withheld, positions 2004-2094]
AGGGTGATGGTTCACGTAGTGGGCCAGCGCCCTGATAGACGGTTTTTCGCCCTTTGACGTTGGAGTCCAC
GTTCTTT
[37 nt withheld, positions 2172-2208]
ACCCTATCTCGGTCTATTCTTTTGATTTATAAGGGATTTTGCCGATTTCGGCCTATTGGTTAAAAAATGA
GCTGATTTAACAAAAATTTAACGCGAATTTTAACAAAATATTAACGCTTACAATTTTAACGAATTCGTCT
CAGGAGTATGGGCAGAGCGCACATCGCCCACAGTCCCCGAGAAGTTGGGGGGAGGGGTCGGCAATTGAAC
GGGTGCCTAGAGAAGGTGGCGCGGGGTAAACTGGGAAAGTGATGTCGTGTACTGGCTCCGCCTTTTTCCC
GAGGGTGGGGGAGAACCGTATATAAGTGCAGTAGTCGCCGTGAACGTTCTTTTTCGCAACGGGTTTGCCG
CCAGAACACAGAATGGTGAGCAAGGGCGAGGAGCTGTTCACCGGGGTGGTGCCCATCCTGGTCGAGCTGG
ACGGCGACGTAAACGGCCACAAGTTCAGCGTGTCCGGCGAGGGCGAGGGCGATGCCACCTACGGCAAGCT
GACCCTGAAGTTCATCTGCACCACCGGCAAGCTGCCCGTGCCCTGGCCCACCCTCGTGACCACCCTGACC
TACGGCGTGCAGTGCTTCAGCCGCTACCCCGACCACATGAAGCAGCACGACTTCTTCAAGTCCGCCATGC
CCGAAGGCTACGTCCAGGAGCGCACCATCTTCTTCAAGGACGACGGCAACTACAAGACCCGCGCCGAGGT
GAAGTTCGAGGGCGACACCCTGGTGAACCGCATCGAGCTGAAGGGCATCGACTTCAAGGAGGACGGCAAC
ATCCTGGGGCACAAGCTGGAGTACAACTACAACAGCCACAACGTCTATATCATGGCCGACAAGCAGAAGA
ACGGCATCAAGGTGAACTTCAAGATCCGCCACAACATCGAGGACGGCAGCGTGCAGCTCGCCGACCACTA
CCAGCAGAACACCCCCATCGGCGACGGCCCCGTGCTGCTGCCCGACAACCACTACCTGAGCACCCAGTCC
GCCCTGAGCAAAGACCCCAACGAGAAGCGCGATCACATGGTCCTGCTGGAGTTCGTGACCGCCGCCGGGA
TCACTCTCGGCATGGATGAGCTGTACAAGAGTGCCATAACTTCGTATAATGTATGCTATACGAAGTTATA
ATACTTGACATATCACTGTGATTCACATATAATATGCGATACGTAAGGAGGTCAGACATAATGAGTATTC
AACATTTCCGTGTGGCGCTGATCCCCTTTTTTGCTGCATTCTGTTTGCCAGTATTCGCCCATCCAGAAAC
GCTGGTCAAAGTTAAGGATGCAGAGGATCAACTTGGTGCTCGTGTCGGTTACATTGAGTTGGACCTTAAT
TCCGGAAAAATCTTAGAGAGCTTCCGCCCTGAAGAACGTTTCCCCATGATGAGTACCTTCAAAGTGTTGT
TGTGCGGCGCGGTTTTAAGCTCCATCGATGCAGGTCAAGAGCAACTGGGCCGTCGTATCCACTACTCCCA
GAATGATCTTGTGGAATACTCCCCCGTAACAGAGAAGCATTTGACTGATGGCATGACAGTTCGTGAACTG
TGTAGTGCCGCTATTACGATGTCTGATAACACCGCCGCCAACCTTCTGCTTACGACCATTGGCGGTCCGA
AGGAGCTGACGGCATTCCTTCACAACATGGGCGATCACGTCACTCGTTTAGACCGCTGGGAGCCGGAATT
AAACGAAGCTATCCCCAATGACGAACGTGACACGACGATGCCCGTCGCTATGGCCACAACGCTGCGTAAA
TTGCTGACTGGAGAGCTTTTAACCCTGGCATCTCGCCAGCAACTTATCGATTGGATGGAGGCAGATAAAG
TGGCCGGGCCGCTGCTGCGCTCTGCCCTGCCAGCCGGATGGTTTATTGCGGATAAGTCTGGGGCGGGAGA
ACGCGGTTCTCGTGGCATTATTGCAGCACTTGGTCCGGATGGGAAACCCTCACGTATTGTGGTAATCTAT
ACGACAGGCTCCCAGGCGACGATGGACGAGCGTAACCGTCAGATCGCAGAAATCGGGGCTTCTCTTATTA
AGCATTGGTAAGCTTCAAAGCCCGAAAGGAAGCTGAGTTGGCTGCTGCCACCGCTGAGCAATAACTAGCA
TAACCCCTTGGGGCCTCTAAACGGGTCTTGAGGGGTTTTTTGCTGAAAGGAGGAACTATATCCGGATATA
ACTTCGTATAATGTATGCTATACGAAGTTATCCCTCGGAGGTTCCGGTGGA
Features (pLannotate 1.2.2; 12 found; start..end, strand, type, name):
    144..732     -  rep_origin     ori: high-copy-number ColE1/pMB1/pBR322/pUC origin of replication
    847..949     +  promoter       cat promoter: promoter of the E. coli cat gene encoding chloramphenicol acetyltransferase
    950..1763    +  CDS            KanR (fragment): aminoglycoside phosphotransferase; aph(3')-Ia; confers resistance to kanamycin in bacteria or G418 (Geneticin®) in eukaryotes
   1851..1868    -  promoter       tet promoter (fragment): E. coli promoter for tetracycline efflux protein gene
   1879..2334    +  rep_origin     f1 ori (sequence partly withheld): f1 bacteriophage origin of replication; arrow indicates direction of (+) strand synthesis
   2358..2569    +  promoter       EF-1α core promoter: core promoter for human elongation factor EF-1α
   2571..3287    +  CDS            EGFP: EGFP is a basic (constitutively fluorescent) green fluorescent protein published in 1996, derived from Aequorea victoria. It is reported to be a rapidly-maturing weak dimer with moderate acid sensitivity.
   3294..3327    -  protein_bind   loxP: Cre-mediated recombination occurs in the 8-bp core sequence (GCATACAT). Cre recombinase
   3389..4246    +  CDS            bla: BLAT_ECOLX - Experimental evidence at protein level: Swiss-Prot protein existence level 1. TEM-type are the most prevalent beta-lactamases in enterobacteria; they hydrolyze the beta-lactam bond in susceptible beta-lactam antibiotics, thus conferring resistance to penicillins and cephalosporins. TEM-3 and TEM-4 are capable of hydrolyzing cefotaxime and ceftazidime. TEM-5 is capable of hydrolyzing ceftazidime. TEM-6 is capable of hydrolyzing ceftazidime and aztreonam. TEM-8/CAZ-2, TEM- 16/CAZ-7 and TEM-24/CAZ-6 are markedly active against ceftazidime. IRT- 4 shows resistance to beta-lactamase in
   4254..4295    +  CDS            SET1 (fragment): solubility-enhancement tag derived from T7 phage gene 10B
   4303..4350    +  terminator     T7 terminator: transcription terminator for bacteriophage T7 RNA polymerase
   4376..4409    -  protein_bind   loxP: Cre-mediated recombination occurs in the 8-bp core sequence (GCATACAT). Cre recombinase
