[The description below was written by a language model from this plasmid's Addgene catalogue record and pLannotate feature annotations shown in this document.]
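Description:
pEGFP-NT-Tagging is a small, high-copy bacterial plasmid (about 4.4 kb by the sequenced record) built on the pColE1_Alpha1 synthetic-biology backbone. It is not meant to be an expression vector; it serves as a PCR template from which an EGFP N-terminal tagging cassette is amplified. The backbone replicates in E. coli through a ColE1/pUC-type origin and is selected with kanamycin, the aminoglycoside phosphotransferase gene being annotated downstream of a cat promoter. An f1 phage origin is also present, along with a short tet promoter fragment.

The roughly 2.1 kb synthetic insert begins with a region annotated as the EF-1α core promoter, immediately followed by the EGFP coding sequence. Downstream of EGFP lies a bla (TEM beta-lactamase, ampicillin resistance) open reading frame, a short fragment matching the T7 gene 10B-derived SET1 tag, and a T7 terminator. This marker unit is flanked by two loxP sites annotated on the same strand. That arrangement suggests a selectable tagging module: after the amplified cassette is inserted at the start of a target gene, for example by recombineering in bacteria, ampicillin resistance would identify correct integrants. Cre recombinase could then excise the marker, leaving EGFP and a single loxP scar fused to the target. The record does not spell out this workflow, does not annotate a promoter for bla, and does not explain the role of the EF-1α-like sequence, so these points remain inferences. The associated publication concerns drug-based selection and counterselection for genetic manipulation in Drosophila, the likely context for tagged constructs made with this template.
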