Addgene plasmid #165868: pEGFP-NT-Tagging
Purpose: Template for amplification of EGFP N-terminal tagging cassette
Depositing lab: Koen Venken. Depositing organization: Baylor College of Medicine. Publication: Multiplexed drug-based selection and counterselection genetic manipulations in Drosophila. Matinyan N, Karkhanis MS, Gonzalez Y, Jain A, Saltzman A, Malovannaya A, Sarrion-Perdigones A, Dierick HA, Venken KJT. Cell Rep. 2021 Sep 14;36(11):109700. doi: 10.1016/j.celrep.2021.109700. PubMed 34525356.
Backbone
  Vector backbone: pColE1_Alpha1
  Backbone size w/o insert (bp): 2287
  Vector type: Synthetic Biology
Growth in bacteria
  Bacterial resistance: Kanamycin, 50 μg/mL
  Growth temperature: 37°C
  Growth strain: DH10B
  Copy number: High Copy
Gene/Insert
  Gene/Insert name: Vector - NT Tagging
  Species: Synthetic
  Insert size (bp): 2103
  Cloning method: Restriction Enzyme; 5′ cloning site Unknown (unknown if destroyed)
Terms and licenses: Academic/Nonprofit Terms; Industry Terms: Not Available to Industry
Depositor comments: Alpha1
How to cite: pEGFP-NT-Tagging was a gift from Koen Venken (Addgene plasmid # 165868 ; http://n2t.net/addgene:165868 ; RRID:Addgene_165868)
